>Addgene plasmid #195620 | pET15b (I-WcaINhis) K226I | addgene full sequence | sequence record 384568 | Addgene NGS Result
AGACGCGCCGAGACAGAACTTAATGGGCCCGCTAACAGCGCGATTTGCTGGTGACCCAATGCGACCAGAT
GCTCCACGCCCAGTCGCGTACCGTCTTCATGGGAGAAAATAATACTGTTGATGGGTGTCTGGTCAGAGAC
ATCAAGAAATAACGCCGGAACATTAGTGCAGGCAGCTTCCACAGCAATGGCATCCTGGTCATCCAGCGGA
TAGTTAATGATCAGCCCACTGACGCGTTGCGCGAGAAGATTGTGCACCGCCGCTTTACAGGCTTCGACGC
CGCTTCGTTCTACCATCGACACCACCACGCTGGCACCCAGTTGATCGGCGCGAGATTTAATCGCCGCGAC
AATTTGCGACGGCGCGTGCAGGGCCAGACTGGAGGTGGCAACGCCAATCAGCAACGACTGTTTGCCCGCC
AGTTGTTGTGCCACGCGGTTGGGAATGTAATTCAGCTCCGCCATCGCCGCTTCCACTTTTTCCCGCGTTT
TCGCAGAAACGTGGCTGGCCTGGTTCACCACGCGGGAAACGGTCTGATAAGAGACACCGGCATACTCTGC
GACATCGTATAACGTTACTGGTTTCACATTCACCACCCTGAATTGACTCTCTTCCGGGCGCTATCATGCC
ATACCGCGAAAGGTTTTGCGCCATTCGATGGTGTCCGGGATCTCGACGCTCTCCCTTATGCGACTCCTGC
ATTAGGAAGCAGCCCAGTAGTAGGTTGAGGCCGTTGAGCACCGCCGCCGCAAGGAATGGTGCATGCAAGG
AGATGGCGCCCAACAGTCCCCCGGCCACGGGGCCTGCCACCATACCCACGCCGAAACAAGCGCTCATGAG
CCCGAAGTGGCGAGCCCGATCTTCCCCATCGGTGATGTCGGCGATATAGGCGCCAGCAACCGCACCTGTG
GCGCCGGTGATGCCGGCCACGATGCGTCCGGCGTAGAGGATCGAGATCTCGATCCCGCGAAATTAATACG
ACTCACTATAGGGGAATTGTGAGCGGATAACAATTCCCCTCTAGAAATAATTTTGTTTAACTTTAAGAAG
GAGATATACCATGGGCAGCAGCCATCATCATCATCATCACAGCAGCGGCCTGGTGCCGCGCGGCAGCCAT
ATGATGAAAAAACAGATTATCAACAAAAAAGACCTGCTGGGCCTGGGTCCGAACTCAAAACTGATTAAAG
ACTACAAAAAACAATGGACGACCCTGAGTAAAATTCAGGAAGAAACGCTGATTGGCAACATCCTGGGTGA
TGTCTACATCAAAAAACTGAAACGTAACAAACATTTTCTGCTGCAATTCGAATGGAAAAACAAAGCATAC
ATCGAACACATCGTGCGCGTTTTTGACGAATATGTTATTTCCCCGCCGACCCTGTACGAACGTAAAAACC
ACCTAGGCAATAAAGTCATCACCTGGCGCGCGCAGACGTTTGAACATAAAGCCTTCGATAAACTGGGTTA
CTACTTCATGGAAAACCACAAGAAAATTATCAAACCGGACCTGGTGCTGAATTATATTACGGAACGTAGC
CTGGCGTACTGGTTTATGGATGACGGCGGTAAATGGGATTACAACAAGAAAACCAAAAACAAATCTCTGG
TCCTGCACACGCAAGGCTTCAAAAAAGAAGAAGTGGAAATCCTGATCAACGATCTGAACATCAAATTCAA
CCTGAACTGCAGCATCAAATTCAACAAAAACAAACCGATCATCTACATCCCGAACAAAGACTACGAACTG
TTTTACAACCTGGTTAATCCGTACATTATCCCGGAAATGAAATACATTCTGCTGTTCAATGTGTAAGGAT
CCGGCTGCTAACAAAGCCCGAAAGGAAGCTGAGTTGGCTGCTGCCACCGCTGAGCAATAACTAGCATAAC
CCCTTGGGGCCTCTAAACGGGTCTTGAGGGGTTTTTTGCTGAAAGGAGGAACTATATCCGGATATCCCGC
AAGAGGCCCGGCAGTACCGGCATAACCAAGCCTATGCCTACAGCATCCAGGGTGACGGTGCCGAGGATGA
CGATGAGCGCATTGTTAGATTTCATACACGGTGCCTGACTGCGTTAGCAATTTAACTGTGATAAACTACC
GCATTAAAGCTTATCGATGATAAGCTGTCAAACATGAGAATTCTTGAAGACGAAAGGGCCTCGTGATACG
CCTATTTTTATAGGTTAATGTCATGATAATAATGGTTTCTTAGACGTCAGGTGGCACTTTTCGGGGAAAT
GTGCGCGGAACCCCTATTTGTTTATTTTTCTAAATACATTCAAATATGTATCCGCTCATGAGACAATAAC
CCTGATAAATGCTTCAATAATATTGAAAAAGGAAGAGTATGAGTATTCAACATTTCCGTGTCGCCCTTAT
TCCCTTTTTTGCGGCATTTTGCCTTCCTGTTTTTGCTCACCCAGAAACGCTGGTGAAAGTAAAAGATGCT
GAAGATCAGTTGGGTGCACGAGTGGGTTACATCGAACTGGATCTCAACAGCGGTAAGATCCTTGAGAGTT
TTCGCCCCGAAGAACGTTTTCCAATGATGAGCACTTTTAAAGTTCTGCTATGTGGCGCGGTATTATCCCG
TGTTGACGCCGGGCAAGAGCAACTCGGTCGCCGCATACACTATTCTCAGAATGACTTGGTTGAGTACTCA
CCAGTCACAGAAAAGCATCTTACGGATGGCATGACAGTAAGAGAATTATGCAGTGCTGCCATAACCATGA
GTGATAACACTGCGGCCAACTTACTTCTGACAACGATCGGAGGACCGAAGGAGCTAACCGCTTTTTTGCA
CAACATGGGGGATCATGTAACTCGCCTTGATCGTTGGGAACCGGAGCTGAATGAAGCCATACCAAACGAC
GAGCGTGACACCACGATGCCTGCAGCAATGGCAACAACGTTGCGCAAACTATTAACTGGCGAACTACTTA
CTCTAGCTTCCCGGCAACAATTAATAGACTGGATGGAGGCGGATAAAGTTGCAGGACCACTTCTGCGCTC
GGCCCTTCCGGCTGGCTGGTTTATTGCTGATAAATCTGGAGCCGGTGAGCGTGGGTCTCGCGGTATCATT
GCAGCACTGGGGCCAGATGGTAAGCCCTCCCGTATCGTAGTTATCTACACGACGGGGAGTCAGGCAACTA
TGGATGAACGAAATAGACAGATCGCTGAGATAGGTGCCTCACTGATTAAGCATTGGTAACTGTCAGACCA
AGTTTACTCATATATACTTTAGATTGATTTAAAACTTCATTTTTAATTTAAAAGGATCTAGGTGAAGATC
CTTTTTGATAATCTCATGACCAAAATCCCTTAACGTGAGTTTTCGTTCCACTGAGCGTCAGACCCCGTAG
AAAAGATCAAAGGATCTTCTTGAGATCCTTTTTTTCTGCGCGTAATCTGCTGCTTGCAAACAAAAAAACC
ACCGCTACCAGCGGTGGTTTGTTTGCCGGATCAAGAGCTACCAACTCTTTTTCCGAAGGTAACTGGCTTC
AGCAGAGCGCAGATACCAAATACTGTCCTTCTAGTGTAGCCGTAGTTAGGCCACCACTTCAAGAACTCTG
TAGCACCGCCTACATACCTCGCTCTGCTAATCCTGTTACCAGTGGCTGCTGCCAGTGGCGATAAGTCGTG
TCTTACCGGGTTGGACTCAAGACGATAGTTACCGGATAAGGCGCAGCGGTCGGGCTGAACGGGGGGTTCG
TGCACACAGCCCAGCTTGGAGCGAACGACCTACACCGAACTGAGATACCTACAGCGTGAGCTATGAGAAA
GCGCCACGCTTCCCGAAGGGAGAAAGGCGGACAGGTATCCGGTAAGCGGCAGGGTCGGAACAGGAGAGCG
CACGAGGGAGCTTCCAGGGGGAAACGCCTGGTATCTTTATAGTCCTGTCGGGTTTCGCCACCTCTGACTT
GAGCGTCGATTTTTGTGATGCTCGTCAGGGGGGCGGAGCCTATGGAAAAACGCCAGCAACGCGGCCTTTT
TACGGTTCCTGGCCTTTTGCTGGCCTTTTGCTCACATGTTCTTTCCTGCGTTATCCCCTGATTCTGTGGA
TAACCGTATTACCGCCTTTGAGTGAGCTGATACCGCTCGCCGCAGCCGAACGACCGAGCGCAGCGAGTCA
GTGAGCGAGGAAGCGGAAGAGCGCCTGATGCGGTATTTTCTCCTTACGCATCTGTGCGGTATTTCACACC
GCAATGGTGCACTCTCAGTACAATCTGCTCTGATGCCGCATAGTTAAGCCAGTATACACTCCGCTATCGC
TACGTGACTGGGTCATGGCTGCGCCCCGACACCCGCCAACACCCGCTGACGCGCCCTGACGGGCTTGTCT
GCTCCCGGCATCCGCTTACAGACAAGCTGTGACCGTCTCCGGGAGCTGCATGTGTCAGAGGTTTTCACCG
TCATCACCGAAACGCGCGAGGCAGCTGCGGTAAAGCTCATCAGCGTGGTCGTGAAGCGATTCACAGATGT
CTGCCTGTTCATCCGCGTCCAGCTCGTTGAGTTTCTCCAGAAGCGTTAATGTCTGGCTTCTGATAAAGCG
GGCCATGTTAAGGGCGGTTTTTTCCTGTTTGGTCACTGATGCCTCCGTGTAAGGGGGATTTCTGTTCATG
GGGGTAATGATACCGATGAAACGAGAGAGGATGCTCACGATACGGGTTACTGATGATGAACATGCCCGGT
TACTGGAACGTTGTGAGGGTAAACAACTGGCGGTATGGATGCGGCGGGACCAGAGAAAAATCACTCAGGG
TCAATGCCAGCGCTTCGTTAATACAGATGTAGGTGTTCCACAGGGTAGCCAGCAGCATCCTGCGATGCAG
ATCCGGAACATAATGGTGCAGGGCGCTGACTTCCGCGTTTCCAGACTTTACGAAACACGGAAACCGAAGA
CCATTCATGTTGTTGCTCAGGTCGCAGACGTTTTGCAGCAGCAGTCGCTTCACGTTCGCTCGCGTATCGG
TGATTCATTCTGCTAACCAGTAAGGCAACCCCGCCAGCCTAGCCGGGTCCTCAACGACAGGAGCACGATC
ATGCGCACCCGTGGCCAGGACCCAACGCTGCCCGAGATGCGCCGCGTGCGGCTGCTGGAGATGGCGGACG
CGATGGATATGTTCTGCCAAGGGTTGGTTTGCGCATTCACAGTTCTCCGCAAGAATTGATTGGCTCCAAT
TCTTGGAGTGGTGAATCCGTTAGCGAGGTGCCGCCGGCTTCCATTCAGGTCGAGGTGGCCCGGCTCCATG
CACCGCGACGCAACGCGGGGAGGCAGACAAGGTATAGGGCGGCGCCTACAATCCATGCCAACCCGTTCCA
TGTGCTCGCCGAGGCGGCATAAATCGCCGTGACGATCAGCGGTCCAATGATCGAAGTTAGGCTGGTAAGA
GCCGCGAGCGATCCTTGAAGCTGTCCCTGATGGTCGTCATCTACCTGCCTGGACAGCATGGCCTGCAACG
CGGGCATCCCGATGCCGCCGGAAGCGAGAAGAATCATAATGGGGAAGGCCATCCAGCCTCGCGTCGCGAA
CGCCAGCAAGACGTAGCCCAGCGCGTCGGCCGCCATGCCGGCGATAATGGCCTGCTTCTCGCCGAAACGT
TTGGTGGCGGGACCAGTGACGAAGGCTTGAGCGAGGGCGTGCAAGATTCCGAATACCGCAAGCGACAGGC
CGATCATCGTCGCGCTCCAGCGAAAGCGGTCCTCGCCGAAAATGACCCAGAGCGCTGCCGGCACCTGTCC
TACGAGTTGCATGATAAAGAAGACAGTCATAAGTGCGGCGACGATAGTCATGCCCCGCGCCCACCGGAAG
GAGCTGACTGGGTTGAAGGCTCTCAAGGGCATCGGTCGAGATCCCGGTGCCTAATGAGTGAGCTAACTTA
CATTAATTGCGTTGCGCTCACTGCCCGCTTTCCAGTCGGGAAACCTGTCGTGCCAGCTGCATTAATGAAT
CGGCCAACGCGCGGGGAGAGGCGGTTTGCGTATTGGGCGCCAGGGTGGTTTTTCTTTTCACCAGTGAGAC
GGGCAACAGCTGATTGCCCTTCACCGCCTGGCCCTGAGAGAGTTGCAGCAAGCGGTCCACGCTGGTTTGC
CCCAGCAGGCGAAAATCCTGTTTGATGGTGGTTAACGGCGGGATATAACATGAGCTGTCTTCGGTATCGT
CGTATCCCACTACCGAGATATCCGCACCAACGCGCAGCCCGGACTCGGTAATGGCGCGCATTGCGCCCAG
CGCCATCTGATCGTTGGCAACCAGCATCGCAGTGGGAACGATGCCCTCATTCAGCATTTGCATGGTTTGT
TGAAAACCGGACATGGCACTCCAGTCGCCTTCCCGTTCCGCTATCGGCTGAATTTGATTGCGAGTGAGAT
ATTTATGCCAGCCAGCCAGACGC
Features (pLannotate 1.2.2; 21 found; start..end, strand, type, name):
    588..665     -  promoter       lacI promoter: lacI
    673..952     -  CDS            TcR (fragment): tetracycline efflux protein; tet; confers resistance to tetracycline
    974..992     +  promoter       T7 promoter: promoter for bacteriophage T7 RNA polymerase
    993..1017    +  protein_bind   lac operator: The lac repressor binds to the lac operator to inhibit transcription in E. coli. This inhibition can be relieved by adding lactose or isopropyl-β-D-thiogalactopyranoside (IPTG). lac repressor encoded by lacI
   1032..1054    +  RBS            RBS: efficient ribosome binding site from bacteriophage T7 gene 10 (Olins and Rangwala, 1989)
   1073..1089    +  CDS            capTEV™ (fragment): composite tag for in vivo biotinylation, TEV protease cleavage, and 6xHis tagging
   1100..1117    +  CDS            thrombin site: thrombin recognition and cleavage site
   1124..1801    +  CDS            SCEI: SCE1_YEAST - Also known as OMEGA, SECY. Experimental evidence at protein level: Swiss-Prot protein existence level 1. Mitochondrial DNA endonuclease involved in intron homing. It introduces a specific double-strand break in the DNA of the 21S rRNA gene and thus mediates the insertion of an intron, containing its own coding sequence (group I intron), into an intronless gene. Specifically recognizes and cleaves the sequence 5'-TAGGGATAACAGGGTAAT-3'. From Saccharomyces cerevisiae (strain ATCC 204508 / S288c) (Baker's yeast).
   1824..1873    +  CDS            SET1 (fragment): solubility-enhancement tag derived from T7 phage gene 10B
   1881..1928    +  terminator     T7 terminator: transcription terminator for bacteriophage T7 RNA polymerase
   1951..2055    -  CDS            TcR (fragment): tetracycline efflux protein; tet; confers resistance to tetracycline
   2103..2131    -  promoter       tet promoter: E. coli promoter for tetracycline efflux protein gene
   2244..2348    +  promoter       AmpR promoter: bla
   2349..3209    +  CDS            AmpR: β-lactamase; bla; confers resistance to ampicillin, carbenicillin, and related antibiotics
   3380..3968    +  rep_origin     ori: high-copy-number ColE1/pMB1/pBR322/pUC origin of replication
   4154..4293    -  misc_feature   bom: basis of mobility region from pBR322
   4395..4586    -  CDS            rop: Rop protein, which maintains plasmids at low copy number; rop
   4603..4983    +  CDS            YPB1_ECOLX: Protein predicted: Swiss-Prot protein existence level 4. From Escherichia coli.
   5225..5849    -  CDS            TcR (fragment): tetracycline efflux protein; tet; confers resistance to tetracycline
   5864..5885    -  protein_bind   CAP binding site: CAP binding activates transcription in the presence of cAMP. E. coli catabolite activator protein
   5898..587     -  CDS            lacI (across the origin): lac repressor; lacI; The lac repressor binds to the lac operator to inhibit transcription in E. coli. This inhibition can be relieved by adding lactose or isopropyl-β-D-thiogalactopyranoside (IPTG).
