[The description below was written by a language model from this plasmid's Addgene catalogue record and pLannotate feature annotations shown in this document.]
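Description:
pET15b (I-WcaINhis) K226I is a bacterial expression plasmid built on the Novagen pET-15b backbone for producing a mutant form of the I-WcaI homing endonuclease from the yeast Wickerhamomyces canadensis. It replicates in E. coli from a pBR322/ColE1-type origin and is selected with ampicillin through the β-lactamase gene. The backbone also carries the bom and rop elements and several leftover fragments of the pBR322 tetracycline resistance gene, which are non-functional remnants. The catalogue lists the plasmid as high copy, although rop is normally associated with reduced copy number.

The coding sequence, codon-optimised for E. coli, sits downstream of a T7 promoter fused to a lac operator and the T7 gene 10 ribosome binding site, and is followed by the T7 terminator. A plasmid-borne lacI gene supplies repressor, so transcription depends on T7 RNA polymerase in the host and is inducible with IPTG. The protein is made with an amino-terminal histidine tag followed by a thrombin cleavage site, allowing affinity purification and optional tag removal. The automated annotation labels the open reading frame as I-SceI from Saccharomyces cerevisiae, and this presumably reflects similarity between related mitochondrial intron-homing endonucleases, since the record identifies the insert as I-WcaI. The short "capTEV" and "SET1" hits likewise appear to be partial matches to the His tag and vector sequence rather than real tags.

According to the depositor, the K226I substitution gives the enzyme DNA nicking activity. The listed nucleotide changes (A1930T, A1931T) do not fall within the annotated coding region in this sequence record's numbering, so they presumably use a different coordinate system. The plasmid is suited to overexpressing and purifying this nicking variant for biochemical or structural studies.
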