Addgene plasmid #195620: pET15b (I-WcaINhis) K226I
Purpose: Expresses I-WcaI homing endonuclease from Wickerhamomyces canadensis containing the K226I mutation
Depositing lab: Frederick Gimble. Depositing organization: Purdue University.
Backbone
  Vector backbone: pET-15b
  Backbone manufacturer: Novagen
  Vector type: Bacterial Expression
Growth in bacteria
  Bacterial resistance: Ampicillin, 100 μg/mL
  Growth temperature: 37°C
  Growth strain: DH5alpha
  Copy number: High Copy
Gene/Insert
  Gene/Insert name: I-WcaI
  Species: Other
  Mutation: A1930T, A1931T
  Promoter: T7
  Cloning method: Unknown
Terms and licenses: Academic/Nonprofit Terms; Industry Terms: Not Available to Industry
Depositor comments: Expresses the I-WcaI homing endonuclease from Wickerhamomyces canadensis. The sequence is codon optimized for expression in E. coli. The expressed protein contains a K226I mutation that results in DNA nicking activity. It contains an amino-terminal histidine tag for purification.
How to cite: pET15b (I-WcaINhis) K226I was a gift from Frederick Gimble (Addgene plasmid # 195620 ; http://n2t.net/addgene:195620 ; RRID:Addgene_195620)
